>Addgene plasmid #110843 | pLenti-BE3RA-PGK-Puro | depositor full sequence | sequence record 208395 | Full Sequence
TCGACGGATCGGGAGATCTCCCGATCCCCTATGGTGCACTCTCAGTACAATCTGCTCTGATGCCGCATAG
TTAAGCCAGTATCTGCTCCCTGCTTGTGTGTTGGAGGTCGCTGAGTAGTGCGCGAGCAAAATTTAAGCTA
CAACAAGGCAAGGCTTGACCGACAATTGCATGAAGAATCTGCTTAGGGTTAGGCGTTTTGCGCTGCTTCG
CGATGTACGGGCCAGATATACGCGTTGACATTGATTATTGACTAGTTATTAATAGTAATCAATTACGGGG
TCATTAGTTCATAGCCCATATATGGAGTTCCGCGTTACATAACTTACGGTAAATGGCCCGCCTGGCTGAC
CGCCCAACGACCCCCGCCCATTGACGTCAATAATGACGTATGTTCCCATAGTAACGCCAATAGGGACTTT
CCATTGACGTCAATGGGTGGAGTATTTACGGTAAACTGCCCACTTGGCAGTACATCAAGTGTATCATATG
CCAAGTACGCCCCCTATTGACGTCAATGACGGTAAATGGCCCGCCTGGCATTATGCCCAGTACATGACCT
TATGGGACTTTCCTACTTGGCAGTACATCTACGTATTAGTCATCGCTATTACCATGGTGATGCGGTTTTG
GCAGTACATCAATGGGCGTGGATAGCGGTTTGACTCACGGGGATTTCCAAGTCTCCACCCCATTGACGTC
AATGGGAGTTTGTTTTGGCACCAAAATCAACGGGACTTTCCAAAATGTCGTAACAACTCCGCCCCATTGA
CGCAAATGGGCGGTAGGCGTGTACGGTGGGAGGTCTATATAAGCAGCGCGTTTTGCCTGTACTGGGTCTC
TCTGGTTAGACCAGATCTGAGCCTGGGAGCTCTCTGGCTAACTAGGGAACCCACTGCTTAAGCCTCAATA
AAGCTTGCCTTGAGTGCTTCAAGTAGTGTGTGCCCGTCTGTTGTGTGACTCTGGTAACTAGAGATCCCTC
AGACCCTTTTAGTCAGTGTGGAAAATCTCTAGCAGTGGCGCCCGAACAGGGACTTGAAAGCGAAAGGGAA
ACCAGAGGAGCTCTCTCGACGCAGGACTCGGCTTGCTGAAGCGCGCACGGCAAGAGGCGAGGGGCGGCGA
CTGGTGAGTACGCCAAAAATTTTGACTAGCGGAGGCTAGAAGGAGAGAGATGGGTGCGAGAGCGTCAGTA
TTAAGCGGGGGAGAATTAGATCGCGATGGGAAAAAATTCGGTTAAGGCCAGGGGGAAAGAAAAAATATAA
ATTAAAACATATAGTATGGGCAAGCAGGGAGCTAGAACGATTCGCAGTTAATCCTGGCCTGTTAGAAACA
TCAGAAGGCTGTAGACAAATACTGGGACAGCTACAACCATCCCTTCAGACAGGATCAGAAGAACTTAGAT
CATTATATAATACAGTAGCAACCCTCTATTGTGTGCATCAAAGGATAGAGATAAAAGACACCAAGGAAGC
TTTAGACAAGATAGAGGAAGAGCAAAACAAAAGTAAGACCACCGCACAGCAAGCGGCCGGCCGCGCTGAT
CTTCAGACCTGGAGGAGGAGATATGAGGGACAATTGGAGAAGTGAATTATATAAATATAAAGTAGTAAAA
ATTGAACCATTAGGAGTAGCACCCACCAAGGCAAAGAGAAGAGTGGTGCAGAGAGAAAAAAGAGCAGTGG
GAATAGGAGCTTTGTTCCTTGGGTTCTTGGGAGCAGCAGGAAGCACTATGGGCGCAGCGTCAATGACGCT
GACGGTACAGGCCAGACAATTATTGTCTGGTATAGTGCAGCAGCAGAACAATTTGCTGAGGGCTATTGAG
GCGCAACAGCATCTGTTGCAACTCACAGTCTGGGGCATCAAGCAGCTCCAGGCAAGAATCCTGGCTGTGG
AAAGATACCTAAAGGATCAACAGCTCCTGGGGATTTGGGGTTGCTCTGGAAAACTCATTTGCACCACTGC
TGTGCCTTGGAATGCTAGTTGGAGTAATAAATCTCTGGAACAGATTTGGAATCACACGACCTGGATGGAG
TGGGACAGAGAAATTAACAATTACACAAGCTTAATACACTCCTTAATTGAAGAATCGCAAAACCAGCAAG
AAAAGAATGAACAAGAATTATTGGAATTAGATAAATGGGCAAGTTTGTGGAATTGGTTTAACATAACAAA
TTGGCTGTGGTATATAAAATTATTCATAATGATAGTAGGAGGCTTGGTAGGTTTAAGAATAGTTTTTGCT
GTACTTTCTATAGTGAATAGAGTTAGGCAGGGATATTCACCATTATCGTTTCAGACCCACCTCCCAACCC
CGAGGGGACCCGACAGGCCCGAAGGAATAGAAGAAGAAGGTGGAGAGAGAGACAGAGACAGATCCATTCG
ATTAGTGAACGGATCGGCACTGCGTGCGCCAATTCTGCAGACAAATGGCAGTATTCATCCACAATTTTAA
AAGAAAAGGGGGGATTGGGGGGTACAGTGCAGGGGAAAGAATAGTAGACATAATAGCAACAGACATACAA
ACTAAAGAATTACAAAAACAAATTACAAAAATTCAAAATTTTCGGGTTTATTACAGGGACAGCAGAGATC
CAGTTTGGTTAGTACCGGGCCCGGGTCGACTAGTGATCAGTGTGAGGGAGTGTAAAGCTGGTTTTCGAGT
GGCTCCGGTGCCCGTCAGTGGGCAGAGCGCACATCGCCCACAGTCCCCGAGAAGTTGGGGGGAGGGGTCG
GCAATTGAACCGGTGCCTAGAGAAGGTGGCGCGGGGTAAACTGGGAAAGTGATGTCGTGTACTGGCTCCG
CCTTTTTCCCGAGGGTGGGGGAGAACCGTATATAAGTGCAGTAGTCGCCGTGAACGTTCTTTTTCGCAAC
GGGTTTGCCGCCAGAACACAGGTGTCGTGACGCGGCTAACTCGAACGCTAGCCACCATGAGCTCAGAGAC
TGGCCCAGTGGCTGTGGACCCCACATTGAGACGGCGGATCGAGCCCCATGAGTTTGAGGTATTCTTCGAT
CCGAGAGAGCTCCGCAAGGAGACCTGCCTGCTTTACGAAATTAATTGGGGGGGCCGGCACTCCATTTGGC
GACATACATCACAGAACACTAACAAGCACGTCGAAGTCAACTTCATCGAGAAGTTCACGACAGAAAGATA
TTTCTGTCCGAACACAAGGTGCAGCATTACCTGGTTTCTCAGCTGGAGCCCATGCGGCGAATGTAGTAGG
GCCATCACTGAATTCCTGTCAAGGTATCCCCACGTCACTCTGTTTATTTACATCGCAAGGCTGTACCACC
ACGCTGACCCCCGCAATCGACAAGGCCTGCGGGATTTGATCTCTTCAGGTGTGACTATCCAAATTATGAC
TGAGCAGGAGTCAGGATACTGCTGGAGAAACTTTGTGAATTATAGCCCGAGTAATGAAGCCCACTGGCCT
AGGTATCCCCATCTGTGGGTACGACTGTACGTTCTTGAACTGTACTGCATCATACTGGGCCTGCCTCCTT
GTCTCAACATTCTGAGAAGGAAGCAGCCACAGCTGACATTCTTTACCATCGCTCTTCAGTCTTGTCATTA
CCAGCGACTGCCCCCACACATTCTCTGGGCCACCGGGTTGAAAAGCGGCAGCGAGACTCCCGGGACCTCA
GAGTCCGCCACACCCGAAAGTGACAAGAAGTACAGCATCGGCCTGGCCATCGGCACCAACTCTGTGGGCT
GGGCCGTGATCACCGACGAGTACAAGGTGCCCAGCAAGAAATTCAAGGTGCTGGGCAACACCGACCGGCA
CAGCATCAAGAAGAACCTGATCGGAGCCCTGCTGTTCGACAGCGGCGAAACAGCCGAGGCCACCCGGCTG
AAGAGAACCGCCAGAAGAAGATACACCAGACGGAAGAACCGGATCTGCTATCTGCAAGAGATCTTCAGCA
ACGAGATGGCCAAGGTGGACGACAGCTTCTTCCACAGACTGGAAGAGTCCTTCCTGGTGGAAGAGGATAA
GAAGCACGAGCGGCACCCCATCTTCGGCAACATCGTGGACGAGGTGGCCTACCACGAGAAGTACCCCACC
ATCTACCACCTGAGAAAGAAACTGGTGGACAGCACCGACAAGGCCGACCTGCGGCTGATCTATCTGGCCC
TGGCCCACATGATCAAGTTCCGGGGCCACTTCCTGATCGAGGGCGACCTGAACCCCGACAACAGCGACGT
GGACAAGCTGTTCATCCAGCTGGTGCAGACCTACAACCAGCTGTTCGAGGAAAACCCCATCAACGCCAGC
GGCGTGGACGCCAAGGCCATCCTGTCTGCCAGACTGAGCAAGAGCAGACGGCTGGAAAATCTGATCGCCC
AGCTGCCCGGCGAGAAGAAGAATGGCCTGTTCGGCAACCTGATTGCCCTGAGCCTGGGCCTGACCCCCAA
CTTCAAGAGCAACTTCGACCTGGCCGAGGATGCCAAACTGCAGCTGAGCAAGGACACCTACGACGACGAC
CTGGACAACCTGCTGGCCCAGATCGGCGACCAGTACGCCGACCTGTTTCTGGCCGCCAAGAACCTGTCCG
ACGCCATCCTGCTGAGCGACATCCTGAGAGTGAACACCGAGATCACCAAGGCCCCCCTGAGCGCCTCTAT
GATCAAGAGATACGACGAGCACCACCAGGACCTGACCCTGCTGAAAGCTCTCGTGCGGCAGCAGCTGCCT
GAGAAGTACAAAGAGATTTTCTTCGACCAGAGCAAGAACGGCTACGCCGGCTACATTGACGGCGGAGCCA
GCCAGGAAGAGTTCTACAAGTTCATCAAGCCCATCCTGGAAAAGATGGACGGCACCGAGGAACTGCTCGT
GAAGCTGAACAGAGAGGACCTGCTGCGGAAGCAGCGGACCTTCGACAACGGCAGCATCCCCCACCAGATC
CACCTGGGAGAGCTGCACGCCATTCTGCGGCGGCAGGAAGATTTTTACCCATTCCTGAAGGACAACCGGG
AAAAGATCGAGAAGATCCTGACCTTCCGCATCCCCTACTACGTGGGCCCTCTGGCCAGGGGAAACAGCAG
ATTCGCCTGGATGACCAGAAAGAGCGAGGAAACCATCACCCCCTGGAACTTCGAGGAAGTGGTGGACAAG
GGCGCTTCCGCCCAGAGCTTCATCGAGCGGATGACCAACTTCGATAAGAACCTGCCCAACGAGAAGGTGC
TGCCCAAGCACAGCCTGCTGTACGAGTACTTCACCGTGTATAACGAGCTGACCAAAGTGAAATACGTGAC
CGAGGGAATGAGAAAGCCCGCCTTCCTGAGCGGCGAGCAGAAAAAGGCCATCGTGGACCTGCTGTTCAAG
ACCAACCGGAAAGTGACCGTGAAGCAGCTGAAAGAGGACTACTTCAAGAAAATCGAGTGCTTCGACTCCG
TGGAAATCTCCGGCGTGGAAGATCGGTTCAACGCCTCCCTGGGCACATACCACGATCTGCTGAAAATTAT
CAAGGACAAGGACTTCCTGGACAATGAGGAAAACGAGGACATTCTGGAAGATATCGTGCTGACCCTGACA
CTGTTTGAGGACAGAGAGATGATCGAGGAACGGCTGAAAACCTATGCCCACCTGTTCGACGACAAAGTGA
TGAAGCAGCTGAAGCGGCGGAGATACACCGGCTGGGGCAGGCTGAGCCGGAAGCTGATCAACGGCATCCG
GGACAAGCAGTCCGGCAAGACAATCCTGGATTTCCTGAAGTCCGACGGCTTCGCCAACAGAAACTTCATG
CAGCTGATCCACGACGACAGCCTGACCTTTAAAGAGGACATCCAGAAAGCCCAGGTGTCCGGCCAGGGCG
ATAGCCTGCACGAGCACATTGCCAATCTGGCCGGCAGCCCCGCCATTAAGAAGGGCATCCTGCAGACAGT
GAAGGTGGTGGACGAGCTCGTGAAAGTGATGGGCCGGCACAAGCCCGAGAACATCGTGATCGAAATGGCC
AGAGAGAACCAGACCACCCAGAAGGGACAGAAGAACAGCCGCGAGAGAATGAAGCGGATCGAAGAGGGCA
TCAAAGAGCTGGGCAGCCAGATCCTGAAAGAACACCCAGTGGAAAACACCCAGCTGCAGAACGAGAAGCT
GTACCTGTACTACCTGCAGAATGGGCGGGATATGTACGTGGACCAGGAACTGGACATCAACCGGCTGTCC
GACTACGATGTGGACCATATCGTGCCTCAGAGCTTTCTGAAGGACGACTCCATCGACAACAAGGTGCTGA
CCAGAAGCGACAAGAACCGGGGCAAGAGCGACAACGTGCCCTCCGAAGAGGTCGTGAAGAAGATGAAGAA
CTACTGGCGGCAGCTGCTGAACGCCAAGCTGATTACCCAGAGAAAGTTCGACAATCTGACCAAGGCCGAG
AGAGGCGGCCTGAGCGAACTGGATAAGGCCGGCTTCATCAAGAGACAGCTGGTGGAAACCCGGCAGATCA
CAAAGCACGTGGCACAGATCCTGGACTCCCGGATGAACACTAAGTACGACGAGAATGACAAGCTGATCCG
GGAAGTGAAAGTGATCACCCTGAAGTCCAAGCTGGTGTCCGATTTCCGGAAGGATTTCCAGTTTTACAAA
GTGCGCGAGATCAACAACTACCACCACGCCCACGACGCCTACCTGAACGCCGTCGTGGGAACCGCCCTGA
TCAAAAAGTACCCTAAGCTGGAAAGCGAGTTCGTGTACGGCGACTACAAGGTGTACGACGTGCGGAAGAT
GATCGCCAAGAGCGAGCAGGAAATCGGCAAGGCTACCGCCAAGTACTTCTTCTACAGCAACATCATGAAC
TTTTTCAAGACCGAGATTACCCTGGCCAACGGCGAGATCCGGAAGCGGCCTCTGATCGAGACAAACGGCG
AAACCGGGGAGATCGTGTGGGATAAGGGCCGGGATTTTGCCACCGTGCGGAAAGTGCTGAGCATGCCCCA
AGTGAATATCGTGAAAAAGACCGAGGTGCAGACAGGCGGCTTCAGCAAAGAGTCTATCCTGCCCAAGAGG
AACAGCGATAAGCTGATCGCCAGAAAGAAGGACTGGGACCCTAAGAAGTACGGCGGCTTCGACAGCCCCA
CCGTGGCCTATTCTGTGCTGGTGGTGGCCAAAGTGGAAAAGGGCAAGTCCAAGAAACTGAAGAGTGTGAA
AGAGCTGCTGGGGATCACCATCATGGAAAGAAGCAGCTTCGAGAAGAATCCCATCGACTTTCTGGAAGCC
AAGGGCTACAAAGAAGTGAAAAAGGACCTGATCATCAAGCTGCCTAAGTACTCCCTGTTCGAGCTGGAAA
ACGGCCGGAAGAGAATGCTGGCCTCTGCCGGCGAACTGCAGAAGGGAAACGAACTGGCCCTGCCCTCCAA
ATATGTGAACTTCCTGTACCTGGCCAGCCACTATGAGAAGCTGAAGGGCTCCCCCGAGGATAATGAGCAG
AAACAGCTGTTTGTGGAACAGCACAAGCACTACCTGGACGAGATCATCGAGCAGATCAGCGAGTTCTCCA
AGAGAGTGATCCTGGCCGACGCTAATCTGGACAAAGTGCTGTCCGCCTACAACAAGCACCGGGATAAGCC
CATCAGAGAGCAGGCCGAGAATATCATCCACCTGTTTACCCTGACCAATCTGGGAGCCCCTGCCGCCTTC
AAGTACTTTGACACCACCATCGACCGGAAGAGGTACACCAGCACCAAAGAGGTGCTGGACGCCACCCTGA
TCCACCAGAGCATCACCGGCCTGTACGAGACACGGATCGACCTGTCTCAGCTGGGAGGCGATTCAGGCGG
ATCTACTAATCTGTCAGATATTATTGAAAAGGAGACCGGTAAGCAACTGGTTATCCAGGAATCCATCCTC
ATGCTCCCAGAGGAGGTGGAAGAAGTCATTGGGAACAAGCCGGAAAGCGATATACTCGTGCACACCGCCT
ACGACGAGAGCACCGACGAGAATGTCATGCTTCTGACTAGCGACGCCCCTGAATACAAGCCTTGGGCTCT
GGTCATACAGGATAGCAACGGTGAGAACAAGATTAAGATGCTCTCTGGTGGTTCTCCCAAGAAGAAGAGG
AAAGTCTAACTAGGAATCCCGAGGCCTCTACCGGGTAGGGGAGGCGCTTTTCCCAAGGCAGTCTGGAGCA
TGCGCTTTAGCAGCCCCGCTGGGCACTTGGCGCTACACAAGTGGCCTCTGGCCTCGCACACATTCCACAT
CCACCGGTAGGCGCCAACCGGCTCCGTTCTTTGGTGGCCCCTTCGCGCCACCTTCTACTCCTCCCCTAGT
CAGGAAGTTCCCCCCCGCCCCGCAGCTCGCGTCGTGCAGGACGTGACAAATGGAAGTAGCACGTCTCACT
AGTCTCGTGCAGATGGACAGCACCGCTGAGCAATGGAAGCGGGTAGGCCTTTGGGGCAGCGGCCAATAGC
AGCTTTGCTCCTTCGCTTTCTGGGCTCAGAGGCTGGGAAGGGGTGGGTCCGGGGGCGGGCTCAGGGGCGG
GCTCAGGGGCGGGGCGGGCGCCCGAAGGTCCTCCGGAGGCCCGGCATTCTGCACGCTTCAAAAGCGCACG
TCTGCCGCGCTGTTCTCCTCTTCCTCATCTCCGGGCCTTTCGACCTGCAGCCCAAGCTTACCATGACCGA
GTACAAGCCCACGGTGCGCCTCGCCACCCGCGACGACGTCCCCAGGGCCGTACGCACCCTCGCCGCCGCG
TTCGCCGACTACCCCGCCACGCGCCACACCGTCGATCCGGACCGCCACATCGAGCGGGTCACCGAGCTGC
AAGAACTCTTCCTCACGCGCGTCGGGCTCGACATCGGCAAGGTGTGGGTCGCGGACGACGGCGCCGCGGT
GGCGGTCTGGACCACGCCGGAGAGCGTCGAAGCGGGGGCGGTGTTCGCCGAGATCGGCCCGCGCATGGCC
GAGTTGAGCGGTTCCCGGCTGGCCGCGCAGCAACAGATGGAAGGCCTCCTGGCGCCGCACCGGCCCAAGG
AGCCCGCGTGGTTCCTGGCCACCGTCGGCGTCTCGCCCGACCACCAGGGCAAGGGTCTGGGCAGCGCCGT
CGTGCTCCCCGGAGTGGAGGCGGCCGAGCGCGCCGGGGTGCCCGCCTTCCTGGAGACCTCCGCGCCCCGC
AACCTCCCCTTCTACGAGCGGCTCGGCTTCACCGTCACCGCCGACGTCGAGGTGCCCGAAGGACCGCGCA
CCTGGTGCATGACCCGCAAGCCCGGTGCCTGAAAACGTTGTTGTTTGGGGTTGAATTACTCTTCTAGACC
GCGGCGCGCCCGATAATCAACCTCTGGATTACAAAATTTGTGAAAGATTGACTGGTATTCTTAACTATGT
TGCTCCTTTTACGCTATGTGGATACGCTGCTTTAATGCCTTTGTATCATGCTATTGCTTCCCGTATGGCT
TTCATTTTCTCCTCCTTGTATAAATCCTGGTTGCTGTCTCTTTATGAGGAGTTGTGGCCCGTTGTCAGGC
AACGTGGCGTGGTGTGCACTGTGTTTGCTGACGCAACCCCCACTGGTTGGGGCATTGCCACCACCTGTCA
GCTCCTTTCCGGGACTTTCGCTTTCCCCCTCCCTATTGCCACGGCGGAACTCATCGCCGCCTGCCTTGCC
CGCTGCTGGACAGGGGCTCGGCTGTTGGGCACTGACAATTCCGTGGTGTTGTCGGGGAAATCATCGTCCT
TTCCTTGGCTGCTCGCCTGTGTTGCCACCTGGATTCTGCGCGGGACGTCCTTCTGCTACGTCCCTTCGGC
CCTCAATCCAGCGGACCTTCCTTCCCGCGGCCTGCTGCCGGCTCTGCGGCCTCTTCCGCGTCTTCGCCTT
CGCCCTCAGACGAGTCGGATCTCCCTTTGGGCCGCCTCCCCGCATCGATACCGTCGACCTCGATCGAGAC
CTAGAAAAACATGGAGCAATCACAAGTAGCAATACAGCAGCTACCAATGCTGATTGTGCCTGGCTAGAAG
CACAAGAGGAGGAGGAGGTGGGTTTTCCAGTCACACCTCAGGTACCTTTAAGACCAATGACTTACAAGGC
AGCTGTAGATCTTAGCCACTTTTTAAAAGAAAAGGGGGGACTGGAAGGGCTAATTCACTCCCAACGAAGA
CAAGATATCCTTGATCTGTGGATCTACCACACACAAGGCTACTTCCCTGATTGGCAGAACTACACACCAG
GGCCAGGGATCAGATATCCACTGACCTTTGGATGGTGCTACAAGCTAGTACCAGTTGAGCAAGAGAAGGT
AGAAGAAGCCAATGAAGGAGAGAACACCCGCTTGTTACACCCTGTGAGCCTGCATGGGATGGATGACCCG
GAGAGAGAAGTATTAGAGTGGAGGTTTGACAGCCGCCTAGCATTTCATCACATGGCCCGAGAGCTGCATC
CGGACTGTACTGGGTCTCTCTGGTTAGACCAGATCTGAGCCTGGGAGCTCTCTGGCTAACTAGGGAACCC
ACTGCTTAAGCCTCAATAAAGCTTGCCTTGAGTGCTTCAAGTAGTGTGTGCCCGTCTGTTGTGTGACTCT
GGTAACTAGAGATCCCTCAGACCCTTTTAGTCAGTGTGGAAAATCTCTAGCAGCATGTGAGCAAAAGGCC
AGCAAAAGGCCAGGAACCGTAAAAAGGCCGCGTTGCTGGCGTTTTTCCATAGGCTCCGCCCCCCTGACGA
GCATCACAAAAATCGACGCTCAAGTCAGAGGTGGCGAAACCCGACAGGACTATAAAGATACCAGGCGTTT
CCCCCTGGAAGCTCCCTCGTGCGCTCTCCTGTTCCGACCCTGCCGCTTACCGGATACCTGTCCGCCTTTC
TCCCTTCGGGAAGCGTGGCGCTTTCTCATAGCTCACGCTGTAGGTATCTCAGTTCGGTGTAGGTCGTTCG
CTCCAAGCTGGGCTGTGTGCACGAACCCCCCGTTCAGCCCGACCGCTGCGCCTTATCCGGTAACTATCGT
CTTGAGTCCAACCCGGTAAGACACGACTTATCGCCACTGGCAGCAGCCACTGGTAACAGGATTAGCAGAG
CGAGGTATGTAGGCGGTGCTACAGAGTTCTTGAAGTGGTGGCCTAACTACGGCTACACTAGAAGAACAGT
ATTTGGTATCTGCGCTCTGCTGAAGCCAGTTACCTTCGGAAAAAGAGTTGGTAGCTCTTGATCCGGCAAA
CAAACCACCGCTGGTAGCGGTGGTTTTTTTGTTTGCAAGCAGCAGATTACGCGCAGAAAAAAAGGATCTC
AAGAAGATCCTTTGATCTTTTCTACGGGGTCTGACGCTCAGTGGAACGAAAACTCACGTTAAGGGATTTT
GGTCATGAGATTATCAAAAAGGATCTTCACCTAGATCCTTTTAAATTAAAAATGAAGTTTTAAATCAATC
TAAAGTATATATGAGTAAACTTGGTCTGACAGTTACCAATGCTTAATCAGTGAGGCACCTATCTCAGCGA
TCTGTCTATTTCGTTCATCCATAGTTGCCTGACTCCCCGTCGTGTAGATAACTACGATACGGGAGGGCTT
ACCATCTGGCCCCAGTGCTGCAATGATACCGCGAGACCCACGCTCACCGGCTCCAGATTTATCAGCAATA
AACCAGCCAGCCGGAAGGGCCGAGCGCAGAAGTGGTCCTGCAACTTTATCCGCCTCCATCCAGTCTATTA
ATTGTTGCCGGGAAGCTAGAGTAAGTAGTTCGCCAGTTAATAGTTTGCGCAACGTTGTTGCCATTGCTAC
AGGCATCGTGGTGTCACGCTCGTCGTTTGGTATGGCTTCATTCAGCTCCGGTTCCCAACGATCAAGGCGA
GTTACATGATCCCCCATGTTGTGCAAAAAAGCGGTTAGCTCCTTCGGTCCTCCGATCGTTGTCAGAAGTA
AGTTGGCCGCAGTGTTATCACTCATGGTTATGGCAGCACTGCATAATTCTCTTACTGTCATGCCATCCGT
AAGATGCTTTTCTGTGACTGGTGAGTACTCAACCAAGTCATTCTGAGAATAGTGTATGCGGCGACCGAGT
TGCTCTTGCCCGGCGTCAATACGGGATAATACCGCGCCACATAGCAGAACTTTAAAAGTGCTCATCATTG
GAAAACGTTCTTCGGGGCGAAAACTCTCAAGGATCTTACCGCTGTTGAGATCCAGTTCGATGTAACCCAC
TCGTGCACCCAACTGATCTTCAGCATCTTTTACTTTCACCAGCGTTTCTGGGTGAGCAAAAACAGGAAGG
CAAAATGCCGCAAAAAAGGGAATAAGGGCGACACGGAAATGTTGAATACTCATACTCTTCCTTTTTCAAT
ATTATTGAAGCATTTATCAGGGTTATTGTCTCATGAGCGGATACATATTTGAATGTATTTAGAAAAATAA
ACAAATAGGGGTTCCGCGCACATTTCCCCGAAAAGTGCCACCTGAC
Features (pLannotate 1.2.2; 23 found; start..end, strand, type, name):
     30..82      -  misc_feature   bom (fragment): basis of mobility region from pBR322
    237..616     +  enhancer       CMV enhancer: human cytomegalovirus immediate early enhancer
    617..816     +  promoter       CMV promoter: human cytomegalovirus (CMV) immediate early promoter
    834..1014    +  LTR            5' LTR (truncated): truncated 5' long terminal repeat (LTR) from HIV-1
   1061..1186    +  misc_feature   HIV-1 Ψ: packaging signal of human immunodeficiency virus type 1
   1170..1508    +  CDS            HIV-1 gag (fragment): gag protein from human immunodeficiency virus 1; gag
   1685..1918    +  misc_feature   RRE: The Rev response element (RRE) of HIV-1 allows for Rev-dependent mRNA export from the nucleus to the cytoplasm.
   2295..2395    +  CDS            Rev (fragment): human immunodeficiency virus 1 (HIV-1) Rev protein; rev; enhances nuclear export of unspliced and incompletely spliced viral mRNAs
   2445..2562    +  misc_feature   cPPT/CTS: central polypurine tract and central termination sequence of HIV-1
   2680..2891    +  promoter       EF-1α core promoter: core promoter for human elongation factor EF-1α
   2927..3613    +  CDS            Apobec1: ABEC1_RAT - Experimental evidence at protein level: Swiss-Prot protein existence level 1. Catalytic component of the apolipoprotein B mRNA editing enzyme complex which is responsible for the postranscriptional editing of a CAA codon for Gln to a UAA codon for stop in the APOB mRNA. May also play a role in the epigenetic regulation of gene expression by participating in DNA demethylation. From Rattus norvegicus (Rat).
   3614..3661    +  CDS            ABE(7.10) (fragment): adenine base editor comprising wild-type E. coli TadA fused to the evolved TadA*(7.10) mutant (Gaudelli et al., 2017)
   3662..7761    +  CDS            Cas9 (fragment): Cas9 (Csn1) endonuclease from the Streptococcus pyogenes Type II CRISPR/Cas system generates RNA-guided double strand breaks in DNA
   7775..8023    +  CDS            UGI: UNGI_BPPB2 - Experimental evidence at protein level: Swiss-Prot protein existence level 1. This protein binds specifically and reversibly to the host uracil-DNA glycosylase, preventing removal of uracil residues from PBS2 DNA by the host uracil-excision repair system. From Bacillus phage PBS2 (Bacteriophage PBS2).
   8083..8582    +  promoter       PGK promoter: mouse phosphoglycerate kinase 1 promoter
   8603..9202    +  CDS            PuroR: puromycin N-acetyltransferase; pac from Streptomyces alboniger; confers resistance to puromycin
   9255..9843    +  misc_feature   WPRE: woodchuck hepatitis virus posttranscriptional regulatory element
   9844..9863    +  misc_feature   MCS (fragment): pBluescript multiple cloning site
   9865..10365   +  CDS            nef (fragment): NEF_HV1LA - Experimental evidence at protein level: Swiss-Prot protein existence level 1. Extracellular Nef protein targets CD4(+) T-lymphocytes for apoptosis by interacting with CXCR4 surface receptors. From Human immunodeficiency virus type 1 group M subtype B (isolate Lai) (HIV-1).
  10372..10552   +  LTR            5' LTR (truncated): truncated 5' long terminal repeat (LTR) from HIV-1
  10614..11202   -  rep_origin     ori: high-copy-number ColE1/pMB1/pBR322/pUC origin of replication
  11373..12233   -  CDS            AmpR: β-lactamase; bla; confers resistance to ampicillin, carbenicillin, and related antibiotics
  12234..12338   -  promoter       AmpR promoter: bla
