>Addgene plasmid #110843 | pLenti-BE3RA-PGK-Puro | addgene full sequence | sequence record 211509 | Addgene NGS Result
GTCGACGGATCGGGAGATCTCCCGATCCCCTATGGTGCACTCTCAGTACAATCTGCTCTGATGCCGCATA
GTTAAGCCAGTATCTGCTCCCTGCTTGTGTGTTGGAGGTCGCTGAGTAGTGCGCGAGCAAAATTTAAGCT
ACAACAAGGCAAGGCTTGACCGACAATTGCATGAAGAATCTGCTTAGGGTTAGGCGTTTTGCGCTGCTTC
GCGATGTACGGGCCAGATATACGCGTTGACATTGATTATTGACTAGTTATTAATAGTAATCAATTACGGG
GTCATTAGTTCATAGCCCATATATGGAGTTCCGCGTTACATAACTTACGGTAAATGGCCCGCCTGGCTGA
CCGCCCAACGACCCCCGCCCATTGACGTCAATAATGACGTATGTTCCCATAGTAACGCCAATAGGGACTT
TCCATTGACGTCAATGGGTGGAGTATTTACGGTAAACTGCCCACTTGGCAGTACATCAAGTGTATCATAT
GCCAAGTACGCCCCCTATTGACGTCAATGACGGTAAATGGCCCGCCTGGCATTATGCCCAGTACATGACC
TTATGGGACTTTCCTACTTGGCAGTACATCTACGTATTAGTCATCGCTATTACCATGGTGATGCGGTTTT
GGCAGTACATCAATGGGCGTGGATAGCGGTTTGACTCACGGGGATTTCCAAGTCTCCACCCCATTGACGT
CAATGGGAGTTTGTTTTGGCACCAAAATCAACGGGACTTTCCAAAATGTCGTAACAACTCCGCCCCATTG
ACGCAAATGGGCGGTAGGCGTGTACGGTGGGAGGTCTATATAAGCAGCGCGTTTTGCCTGTACTGGGTCT
CTCTGGTTAGACCAGATCTGAGCCTGGGAGCTCTCTGGCTAACTAGGGAACCCACTGCTTAAGCCTCAAT
AAAGCTTGCCTTGAGTGCTTCAAGTAGTGTGTGCCCGTCTGTTGTGTGACTCTGGTAACTAGAGATCCCT
CAGACCCTTTTAGTCAGTGTGGAAAATCTCTAGCAGTGGCGCCCGAACAGGGACTTGAAAGCGAAAGGGA
AACCAGAGGAGCTCTCTCGACGCAGGACTCGGCTTGCTGAAGCGCGCACGGCAAGAGGCGAGGGGCGGCG
ACTGGTGAGTACGCCAAAAATTTTGACTAGCGGAGGCTAGAAGGAGAGAGATGGGTGCGAGAGCGTCAGT
ATTAAGCGGGGGAGAATTAGATCGCGATGGGAAAAAATTCGGTTAAGGCCAGGGGGAAAGAAAAAATATA
AATTAAAACATATAGTATGGGCAAGCAGGGAGCTAGAACGATTCGCAGTTAATCCTGGCCTGTTAGAAAC
ATCAGAAGGCTGTAGACAAATACTGGGACAGCTACAACCATCCCTTCAGACAGGATCAGAAGAACTTAGA
TCATTATATAATACAGTAGCAACCCTCTATTGTGTGCATCAAAGGATAGAGATAAAAGACACCAAGGAAG
CTTTAGACAAGATAGAGGAAGAGCAAAACAAAAGTAAGACCACCGCACAGCAAGCGGCCGGCCGCTGATC
TTCAGACCTGGAGGAGGAGATATGAGGGACAATTGGAGAAGTGAATTATATAAATATAAAGTAGTAAAAA
TTGAACCATTAGGAGTAGCACCCACCAAGGCAAAGAGAAGAGTGGTGCAGAGAGAAAAAAGAGCAGTGGG
AATAGGAGCTTTGTTCCTTGGGTTCTTGGGAGCAGCAGGAAGCACTATGGGCGCAGCGTCAATGACGCTG
ACGGTACAGGCCAGACAATTATTGTCTGGTATAGTGCAGCAGCAGAACAATTTGCTGAGGGCTATTGAGG
CGCAACAGCATCTGTTGCAACTCACAGTCTGGGGCATCAAGCAGCTCCAGGCAAGAATCCTGGCTGTGGA
AAGATACCTAAAGGATCAACAGCTCCTGGGGATTTGGGGTTGCTCTGGAAAACTCATTTGCACCACTGCT
GTGCCTTGGAATGCTAGTTGGAGTAATAAATCTCTGGAACAGATTTGGAATCACACGACCTGGATGGAGT
GGGACAGAGAAATTAACAATTACACAAGCTTAATACACTCCTTAATTGAAGAATCGCAAAACCAGCAAGA
AAAGAATGAACAAGAATTATTGGAATTAGATAAATGGGCAAGTTTGTGGAATTGGTTTAACATAACAAAT
TGGCTGTGGTATATAAAATTATTCATAATGATAGTAGGAGGCTTGGTAGGTTTAAGAATAGTTTTTGCTG
TACTTTCTATAGTGAATAGAGTTAGGCAGGGATATTCACCATTATCGTTTCAGACCCACCTCCCAACCCC
GAGGGGACCCGACAGGCCCGAAGGAATAGAAGAAGAAGGTGGAGAGAGAGACAGAGACAGATCCATTCGA
TTAGTGAACGGATCGGCACTGCGTGCGCCAATTCTGCAGACAAATGGCAGTATTCATCCACAATTTTAAA
AGAAAAGGGGGGATTGGGGGGTACAGTGCAGGGGAAAGAATAGTAGACATAATAGCAACAGACATACAAA
CTAAAGAATTACAAAAACAAATTACAAAAATTCAAAATTTTCGGGTTTATTACAGGGACAGCAGAGATCC
AGTTTGGTTAGTACCGGGCCCGGGTCGACTAGTGATCAGTGTGAGGGAGTGTAAAGCTGGTTTTCGAGTG
GCTCCAGTGCCCGTCAGTGGGCAGAGCGCACATCGCCCACAGTCCCCGAGAAGTTGGGGGGAGGGGTCGG
CAATTGAACCGGTGCCTAGAGAAGGTGGCGCGGGGTAAACTGGGAAAGTGATGTCGTGTACTGGCTCCGC
CTTTTTCCCGAGGGTGGGGGAGAACCGTATATAAGTGCAGTAGTCGCCGTGAACGTTCTTTTTCGCAACG
GGTTTGCCGCCAGAACACAGGTGTCGTGACGCGGCTAACTCGAACGCTAGCCACCATGAGCTCAGAGACT
GGCCCAGTGGCTGTGGACCCCACATTGAGACGGCGGATCGAGCCCCATGAGTTTGAGGTATTCTTCGATC
CGAGAGAGCTCCGCAAGGAGACCTGCCTGCTTTACGAAATTAATTGGGGGGGCCGGCACTCCATTTGGCG
ACATACATCACAGAACACTAACAAGCACGTCGAAGTCAACTTCATCGAGAAGTTCACGACAGAAAGATAT
TTCTGTCCGAACACAAGGTGCAGCATTACCTGGTTTCTCAGCTGGAGCCCATGCGGCGAATGTAGTAGGG
CCATCACTGAATTCCTGTCAAGGTATCCCCACGTCACTCTGTTTATTTACATCGCAAGGCTGTACCACCA
CGCTGACCCCCGCAATCGACAAGGCCTGCGGGATTTGATCTCTTCAGGTGTGACTATCCAAATTATGACT
GAGCAGGAGTCAGGATACTGCTGGAGAAACTTTGTGAATTATAGCCCGAGTAATGAAGCCCACTGGCCTA
GGTATCCCCATCTGTGGGTACGACTGTACGTTCTTGAACTGTACTGCATCATACTGGGCCTGCCTCCTTG
TCTCAACATTCTGAGAAGGAAGCAGCCACAGCTGACATTCTTTACCATCGCTCTTCAGTCTTGTCATTAC
CAGCGACTGCCCCCACACATTCTCTGGGCCACCGGGTTGAAAAGCGGCAGCGAGACTCCCGGGACCTCAG
AGTCCGCCACACCCGAAAGTGACAAGAAGTACAGCATCGGCCTGGCCATCGGCACCAACTCTGTGGGCTG
GGCCGTGATCACCGACGAGTACAAGGTGCCCAGCAAGAAATTCAAGGTGCTGGGCAACACCGACCGGCAC
AGCATCAAGAAGAACCTGATCGGAGCCCTGCTGTTCGACAGCGGCGAAACAGCCGAGGCCACCCGGCTGA
AGAGAACCGCCAGAAGAAGATACACCAGACGGAAGAACCGGATCTGCTATCTGCAAGAGATCTTCAGCAA
CGAGATGGCCAAGGTGGACGACAGCTTCTTCCACAGACTGGAAGAGTCCTTCCTGGTGGAAGAGGATAAG
AAGCACGAGCGGCACCCCATCTTCGGCAACATCGTGGACGAGGTGGCCTACCACGAGAAGTACCCCACCA
TCTACCACCTGAGAAAGAAACTGGTGGACAGCACCGACAAGGCCGACCTGCGGCTGATCTATCTGGCCCT
GGCCCACATGATCAAGTTCCGGGGCCACTTCCTGATCGAGGGCGACCTGAACCCCGACAACAGCGACGTG
GACAAGCTGTTCATCCAGCTGGTGCAGACCTACAACCAGCTGTTCGAGGAAAACCCCATCAACGCCAGCG
GCGTGGACGCCAAGGCCATCCTGTCTGCCAGACTGAGCAAGAGCAGACGGCTGGAAAATCTGATCGCCCA
GCTGCCCGGCGAGAAGAAGAATGGCCTGTTCGGCAACCTGATTGCCCTGAGCCTGGGCCTGACCCCCAAC
TTCAAGAGCAACTTCGACCTGGCCGAGGATGCCAAACTGCAGCTGAGCAAGGACACCTACGACGACGACC
TGGACAACCTGCTGGCCCAGATCGGCGACCAGTACGCCGACCTGTTTCTGGCCGCCAAGAACCTGTCCGA
CGCCATCCTGCTGAGCGACATCCTGAGAGTGAACACCGAGATCACCAAGGCCCCCCTGAGCGCCTCTATG
ATCAAGAGATACGACGAGCACCACCAGGACCTGACCCTGCTGAAAGCTCTCGTGCGGCAGCAGCTGCCTG
AGAAGTACAAAGAGATTTTCTTCGACCAGAGCAAGAACGGCTACGCCGGCTACATTGACGGCGGAGCCAG
CCAGGAAGAGTTCTACAAGTTCATCAAGCCCATCCTGGAAAAGATGGACGGCACCGAGGAACTGCTCGTG
AAGCTGAACAGAGAGGACCTGCTGCGGAAGCAGCGGACCTTCGACAACGGCAGCATCCCCCACCAGATCC
ACCTGGGAGAGCTGCACGCCATTCTGCGGCGGCAGGAAGATTTTTACCCATTCCTGAAGGACAACCGGGA
AAAGATCGAGAAGATCCTGACCTTCCGCATCCCCTACTACGTGGGCCCTCTGGCCAGGGGAAACAGCAGA
TTCGCCTGGATGACCAGAAAGAGCGAGGAAACCATCACCCCCTGGAACTTCGAGGAAGTGGTGGACAAGG
GCGCTTCCGCCCAGAGCTTCATCGAGCGGATGACCAACTTCGATAAGAACCTGCCCAACGAGAAGGTGCT
GCCCAAGCACAGCCTGCTGTACGAGTACTTCACCGTGTATAACGAGCTGACCAAAGTGAAATACGTGACC
GAGGGAATGAGAAAGCCCGCCTTCCTGAGCGGCGAGCAGAAAAAGGCCATCGTGGACCTGCTGTTCAAGA
CCAACCGGAAAGTGACCGTGAAGCAGCTGAAAGAGGACTACTTCAAGAAAATCGAGTGCTTCGACTCCGT
GGAAATCTCCGGCGTGGAAGATCGGTTCAACGCCTCCCTGGGCACATACCACGATCTGCTGAAAATTATC
AAGGACAAGGACTTCCTGGACAATGAGGAAAACGAGGACATTCTGGAAGATATCGTGCTGACCCTGACAC
TGTTTGAGGACAGAGAGATGATCGAGGAACGGCTGAAAACCTATGCCCACCTGTTCGACGACAAAGTGAT
GAAGCAGCTGAAGCGGCGGAGATACACCGGCTGGGGCAGGCTGAGCCGGAAGCTGATCAACGGCATCCGG
GACAAGCAGTCCGGCAAGACAATCCTGGATTTCCTGAAGTCCGACGGCTTCGCCAACAGAAACTTCATGC
AGCTGATCCACGACGACAGCCTGACCTTTAAAGAGGACATCCAGAAAGCCCAGGTGTCCGGCCAGGGCGA
TAGCCTGCACGAGCACATTGCCAATCTGGCCGGCAGCCCCGCCATTAAGAAGGGCATCCTGCAGACAGTG
AAGGTGGTGGACGAGCTCGTGAAAGTGATGGGCCGGCACAAGCCCGAGAACATCGTGATCGAAATGGCCA
GAGAGAACCAGACCACCCAGAAGGGACAGAAGAACAGCCGCGAGAGAATGAAGCGGATCGAAGAGGGCAT
CAAAGAGCTGGGCAGCCAGATCCTGAAAGAACACCCAGTGGAAAACACCCAGCTGCAGAACGAGAAGCTG
TACCTGTACTACCTGCAGAATGGGCGGGATATGTACGTGGACCAGGAACTGGACATCAACCGGCTGTCCG
ACTACGATGTGGACCATATCGTGCCTCAGAGCTTTCTGAAGGACGACTCCATCGACAACAAGGTGCTGAC
CAGAAGCGACAAGAACCGGGGCAAGAGCGACAACGTGCCCTCCGAAGAGGTCGTGAAGAAGATGAAGAAC
TACTGGCGGCAGCTGCTGAACGCCAAGCTGATTACCCAGAGAAAGTTCGACAATCTGACCAAGGCCGAGA
GAGGCGGCCTGAGCGAACTGGATAAGGCCGGCTTCATCAAGAGACAGCTGGTGGAAACCCGGCAGATCAC
AAAGCACGTGGCACAGATCCTGGACTCCCGGATGAACACTAAGTACGACGAGAATGACAAGCTGATCCGG
GAAGTGAAAGTGATCACCCTGAAGTCCAAGCTGGTGTCCGATTTCCGGAAGGATTTCCAGTTTTACAAAG
TGCGCGAGATCAACAACTACCACCACGCCCACGACGCCTACCTGAACGCCGTCGTGGGAACCGCCCTGAT
CAAAAAGTACCCTAAGCTGGAAAGCGAGTTCGTGTACGGCGACTACAAGGTGTACGACGTGCGGAAGATG
ATCGCCAAGAGCGAGCAGGAAATCGGCAAGGCTACCGCCAAGTACTTCTTCTACAGCAACATCATGAACT
TTTTCAAGACCGAGATTACCCTGGCCAACGGCGAGATCCGGAAGCGGCCTCTGATCGAGACAAACGGCGA
AACCGGGGAGATCGTGTGGGATAAGGGCCGGGATTTTGCCACCGTGCGGAAAGTGCTGAGCATGCCCCAA
GTGAATATCGTGAAAAAGACCGAGGTGCAGACAGGCGGCTTCAGCAAAGAGTCTATCCTGCCCAAGAGGA
ACAGCGATAAGCTGATCGCCAGAAAGAAGGACTGGGACCCTAAGAAGTACGGCGGCTTCGACAGCCCCAC
CGTGGCCTATTCTGTGCTGGTGGTGGCCAAAGTGGAAAAGGGCAAGTCCAAGAAACTGAAGAGTGTGAAA
GAGCTGCTGGGGATCACCATCATGGAAAGAAGCAGCTTCGAGAAGAATCCCATCGACTTTCTGGAAGCCA
AGGGCTACAAAGAAGTGAAAAAGGACCTGATCATCAAGCTGCCTAAGTACTCCCTGTTCGAGCTGGAAAA
CGGCCGGAAGAGAATGCTGGCCTCTGCCGGCGAACTGCAGAAGGGAAACGAACTGGCCCTGCCCTCCAAA
TATGTGAACTTCCTGTACCTGGCCAGCCACTATGAGAAGCTGAAGGGCTCCCCCGAGGATAATGAGCAGA
AACAGCTGTTTGTGGAACAGCACAAGCACTACCTGGACGAGATCATCGAGCAGATCAGCGAGTTCTCCAA
GAGAGTGATCCTGGCCGACGCTAATCTGGACAAAGTGCTGTCCGCCTACAACAAGCACCGGGATAAGCCC
ATCAGAGAGCAGGCCGAGAATATCATCCACCTGTTTACCCTGACCAATCTGGGAGCCCCTGCCGCCTTCA
AGTACTTTGACACCACCATCGACCGGAAGAGGTACACCAGCACCAAAGAGGTGCTGGACGCCACCCTGAT
CCACCAGAGCATCACCGGCCTGTACGAGACACGGATCGACCTGTCTCAGCTGGGAGGCGATTCAGGCGGA
TCTACTAATCTGTCAGATATTATTGAAAAGGAGACCGGTAAGCAACTGGTTATCCAGGAATCCATCCTCA
TGCTCCCAGAGGAGGTGGAAGAAGTCATTGGGAACAAGCCGGAAAGCGATATACTCGTGCACACCGCCTA
CGACGAGAGCACCGACGAGAATGTCATGCTTCTGACTAGCGACGCCCCTGAATACAAGCCTTGGGCTCTG
GTCATACAGGATAGCAACGGTGAGAACAAGATTAAGATGCTCTCTGGTGGTTCTCCCAAGAAGAAGAGGA
AAGTCTAACTAGGAATCCCGAGGCCTCTACCGGGTAGGGGAGGCGCTTTTCCCAAGGCAGTCTGGAGCAT
GCGCTTTAGCAGCCCCGCTGGGCACTTGGCGCTACACAAGTGGCCTCTGGCCTCGCACACATTCCACATC
CACCGGTAGGCGCCAACCGGCTCCGTTCTTTGGTGGCCCCTTCGCGCCACCTTCTACTCCTCCCCTAGTC
AGGAAGTTCCCCCCCGCCCCGCAGCTCGCGTCGTGCAGGACGTGACAAATGGAAGTAGCACGTCTCACTA
GTCTCGTGCAGATGGACAGCACCGCTGAGCAATGGAAGCGGGTAGGCCTTTGGGGCAGCGGCCAATAGCA
GCTTTGCTCCTTCGCTTTCTGGGCTCAGAGGCTGGGAAGGGGTGGGTCCGGGGGCGGGCTCAGGGGCGGG
CTCAGGGGCGGGGCGGGCGCCCGAAGGTCCTCCGGAGGCCCGGCATTCTGCACGCTTCAAAAGCGCACGT
CTGCCGCGCTGTTCTCCTCTTCCTCATCTCCGGGCCTTTCGACCTGCAGCCCAAGCTTACCATGACCGAG
TACAAGCCCACGGTGCGCCTCGCCACCCGCGACGACGTCCCCAGGGCCGTACGCACCCTCGCCGCCGCGT
TCGCCGACTACCCCGCCACGCGCCACACCGTCGATCCGGACCGCCACATCGAGCGGGTCACCGAGCTGCA
AGAACTCTTCCTCACGCGCGTCGGGCTCGACATCGGCAAGGTGTGGGTCGCGGACGACGGCGCCGCGGTG
GCGGTCTGGACCACGCCGGAGAGCGTCGAAGCGGGGGCGGTGTTCGCCGAGATCGGCCCGCGCATGGCCG
AGTTGAGCGGTTCCCGGCTGGCCGCGCAGCAACAGATGGAAGGCCTCCTGGCGCCGCACCGGCCCAAGGA
GCCCGCGTGGTTCCTGGCCACCGTCGGCGTCTCGCCCGACCACCAGGGCAAGGGTCTGGGCAGCGCCGTC
GTGCTCCCCGGAGTGGAGGCGGCCGAGCGCGCCGGGGTGCCCGCCTTCCTGGAGACCTCCGCGCCCCGCA
ACCTCCCCTTCTACGAGCGGCTCGGCTTCACCGTCACCGCCGACGTCGAGGTGCCCGAAGGACCGCGCAC
CTGGTGCATGACCCGCAAGCCCGGTGCCTGAAAACGTTGTTGTTTGGGGTTGAATTACTCTTCTAGACCG
CGGCGCGCCCGATAATCAACCTCTGGATTACAAAATTTGTGAAAGATTGACTGGTATTCTTAACTATGTT
GCTCCTTTTACGCTATGTGGATACGCTGCTTTAATGCCTTTGTATCATGCTATTGCTTCCCGTATGGCTT
TCATTTTCTCCTCCTTGTATAAATCCTGGTTGCTGTCTCTTTATGAGGAGTTGTGGCCCGTTGTCAGGCA
ACGTGGCGTGGTGTGCACTGTGTTTGCTGACGCAACCCCCACTGGTTGGGGCATTGCCACCACCTGTCAG
CTCCTTTCCGGGACTTTCGCTTTCCCCCTCCCTATTGCCACGGCGGAACTCATCGCCGCCTGCCTTGCCC
GCTGCTGGACAGGGGCTCGGCTGTTGGGCACTGACAATTCCGTGGTGTTGTCGGGGAAATCATCGTCCTT
TCCTTGGCTGCTCGCCTGTGTTGCCACCTGGATTCTGCGCGGGACGTCCTTCTGCTACGTCCCTTCGGCC
CTCAATCCAGCGGACCTTCCTTCCCGCGGCCTGCTGCCGGCTCTGCGGCCTCTTCCGCGTCTTCGCCTTC
GCCCTCAGACGAGTCGGATCTCCCTTTGGGCCGCCTCCCCGCATCGATACCGTCGACCTCGATCGAGACC
TAGAAAAACATGGAGCAATCACAAGTAGCAATACAGCAGCTACCAATGCTGATTGTGCCTGGCTAGAAGC
ACAAGAGGAGGAGGAGGTGGGTTTTCCAGTCACACCTCAGGTACCTTTAAGACCAATGACTTACAAGGCA
GCTGTAGATCTTAGCCACTTTTTAAAAGAAAAGGGGGGACTGGAAGGGCTAATTCACTCCCAACGAAGAC
AAGATATCCTTGATCTGTGGATCTACCACACACAAGGCTACTTCCCTGATTGGCAGAACTACACACCAGG
GCCAGGGATCAGATATCCACTGACCTTTGGATGGTGCTACAAGCTAGTACCAGTTGAGCAAGAGAAGGTA
GAAGAAGCCAATGAAGGAGAGAACACCCGCTTGTTACACCCTGTGAGCCTGCATGGGATGGATGACCCGG
AGAGAGAAGTATTAGAGTGGAGGTTTGACAGCCGCCTAGCATTTCATCACATGGCCCGAGAGCTGCATCC
GGACTGTACTGGGTCTCTCTGGTTAGACCAGATCTGAGCCTGGGAGCTCTCTGGCTAACTAGGGAACCCA
CTGCTTAAGCCTCAATAAAGCTTGCCTTGAGTGCTTCAAGTAGTGTGTGCCCGTCTGTTGTGTGACTCTG
GTAACTAGAGATCCCTCAGACCCTTTTAGTCAGTGTGGAAAATCTCTAGCAGCATGTGAGCAAAAGGCCA
GCAAAAGGCCAGGAACCGTAAAAAGGCCGCGTTGCTGGCGTTTTTCCATAGGCTCCGCCCCCCTGACGAG
CATCACAAAAATCGACGCTCAAGTCAGAGGTGGCGAAACCCGACAGGACTATAAAGATACCAGGCGTTTC
CCCCTGGAAGCTCCCTCGTGCGCTCTCCTGTTCCGACCCTGCCGCTTACCGGATACCTGTCCGCCTTTCT
CCCTTCGGGAAGCGTGGCGCTTTCTCATAGCTCACGCTGTAGGTATCTCAGTTCGGTGTAGGTCGTTCGC
TCCAAGCTGGGCTGTGTGCACGAACCCCCCGTTCAGCCCGACCGCTGCGCCTTATCCGGTAACTATCGTC
TTGAGTCCAACCCGGTAAGACACGACTTATCGCCACTGGCAGCAGCCACTGGTAACAGGATTAGCAGAGC
GAGGTATGTAGGCGGTGCTACAGAGTTCTTGAAGTGGTGGCCTAACTACGGCTACACTAGAAGAACAGTA
TTTGGTATCTGCGCTCTGCTGAAGCCAGTTACCTTCGGAAAAAGAGTTGGTAGCTCTTGATCCGGCAAAC
AAACCACCGCTGGTAGCGGTGGTTTTTTTGTTTGCAAGCAGCAGATTACGCGCAGAAAAAAAGGATCTCA
AGAAGATCCTTTGATCTTTTCTACGGGGTCTGACGCTCAGTGGAACGAAAACTCACGTTAAGGGATTTTG
GTCATGAGATTATCAAAAAGGATCTTCACCTAGATCCTTTTAAATTAAAAATGAAGTTTTAAATCAATCT
AAAGTATATATGAGTAAACTTGGTCTGACAGTTACCAATGCTTAATCAGTGAGGCACCTATCTCAGCGAT
CTGTCTATTTCGTTCATCCATAGTTGCCTGACTCCCCGTCGTGTAGATAACTACGATACGGGAGGGCTTA
CCATCTGGCCCCAGTGCTGCAATGATACCGCGAGACCCACGCTCACCGGCTCCAGATTTATCAGCAATAA
ACCAGCCAGCCGGAAGGGCCGAGCGCAGAAGTGGTCCTGCAACTTTATCCGCCTCCATCCAGTCTATTAA
TTGTTGCCGGGAAGCTAGAGTAAGTAGTTCGCCAGTTAATAGTTTGCGCAACGTTGTTGCCATTGCTACA
GGCATCGTGGTGTCACGCTCGTCGTTTGGTATGGCTTCATTCAGCTCCGGTTCCCAACGATCAAGGCGAG
TTACATGATCCCCCATGTTGTGCAAAAAAGCGGTTAGCTCCTTCGGTCCTCCGATCGTTGTCAGAAGTAA
GTTGGCCGCAGTGTTATCACTCATGGTTATGGCAGCACTGCATAATTCTCTTACTGTCATGCCATCCGTA
AGATGCTTTTCTGTGACTGGTGAGTACTCAACCAAGTCATTCTGAGAATAGTGTATGCGGCGACCGAGTT
GCTCTTGCCCGGCGTCAATACGGGATAATACCGCGCCACATAGCAGAACTTTAAAAGTGCTCATCATTGG
AAAACGTTCTTCGGGGCGAAAACTCTCAAGGATCTTACCGCTGTTGAGATCCAGTTCGATGTAACCCACT
CGTGCACCCAACTGATCTTCAGCATCTTTTACTTTCACCAGCGTTTCTGGGTGAGCAAAAACAGGAAGGC
AAAATGCCGCAAAAAAGGGAATAAGGGCGACACGGAAATGTTGAATACTCATACTCTTCCTTTTTCAATA
TTATTGAAGCATTTATCAGGGTTATTGTCTCATGAGCGGATACATATTTGAATGTATTTAGAAAAATAAA
CAAATAGGGGTTCCGCGCACATTTCCCCGAAAAGTGCCACCTGAC
Features (pLannotate 1.2.2; 23 found; start..end, strand, type, name):
     31..83      -  misc_feature   bom (fragment): basis of mobility region from pBR322
    238..617     +  enhancer       CMV enhancer: human cytomegalovirus immediate early enhancer
    618..817     +  promoter       CMV promoter: human cytomegalovirus (CMV) immediate early promoter
    835..1015    +  LTR            5' LTR (truncated): truncated 5' long terminal repeat (LTR) from HIV-1
   1062..1187    +  misc_feature   HIV-1 Ψ: packaging signal of human immunodeficiency virus type 1
   1171..1509    +  CDS            HIV-1 gag (fragment): gag protein from human immunodeficiency virus 1; gag
   1684..1917    +  misc_feature   RRE: The Rev response element (RRE) of HIV-1 allows for Rev-dependent mRNA export from the nucleus to the cytoplasm.
   2294..2394    +  CDS            Rev (fragment): human immunodeficiency virus 1 (HIV-1) Rev protein; rev; enhances nuclear export of unspliced and incompletely spliced viral mRNAs
   2444..2561    +  misc_feature   cPPT/CTS: central polypurine tract and central termination sequence of HIV-1
   2679..2890    +  promoter       EF-1α core promoter: core promoter for human elongation factor EF-1α
   2926..3612    +  CDS            Apobec1: ABEC1_RAT - Experimental evidence at protein level: Swiss-Prot protein existence level 1. Catalytic component of the apolipoprotein B mRNA editing enzyme complex which is responsible for the postranscriptional editing of a CAA codon for Gln to a UAA codon for stop in the APOB mRNA. May also play a role in the epigenetic regulation of gene expression by participating in DNA demethylation. From Rattus norvegicus (Rat).
   3613..3660    +  CDS            ABE(7.10) (fragment): adenine base editor comprising wild-type E. coli TadA fused to the evolved TadA*(7.10) mutant (Gaudelli et al., 2017)
   3661..7760    +  CDS            Cas9 (fragment): Cas9 (Csn1) endonuclease from the Streptococcus pyogenes Type II CRISPR/Cas system generates RNA-guided double strand breaks in DNA
   7774..8022    +  CDS            UGI: UNGI_BPPB2 - Experimental evidence at protein level: Swiss-Prot protein existence level 1. This protein binds specifically and reversibly to the host uracil-DNA glycosylase, preventing removal of uracil residues from PBS2 DNA by the host uracil-excision repair system. From Bacillus phage PBS2 (Bacteriophage PBS2).
   8082..8581    +  promoter       PGK promoter: mouse phosphoglycerate kinase 1 promoter
   8602..9201    +  CDS            PuroR: puromycin N-acetyltransferase; pac from Streptomyces alboniger; confers resistance to puromycin
   9254..9842    +  misc_feature   WPRE: woodchuck hepatitis virus posttranscriptional regulatory element
   9843..9862    +  misc_feature   MCS (fragment): pBluescript multiple cloning site
   9864..10364   +  CDS            nef (fragment): NEF_HV1LA - Experimental evidence at protein level: Swiss-Prot protein existence level 1. Extracellular Nef protein targets CD4(+) T-lymphocytes for apoptosis by interacting with CXCR4 surface receptors. From Human immunodeficiency virus type 1 group M subtype B (isolate Lai) (HIV-1).
  10371..10551   +  LTR            5' LTR (truncated): truncated 5' long terminal repeat (LTR) from HIV-1
  10613..11201   -  rep_origin     ori: high-copy-number ColE1/pMB1/pBR322/pUC origin of replication
  11372..12232   -  CDS            AmpR: β-lactamase; bla; confers resistance to ampicillin, carbenicillin, and related antibiotics
  12233..12337   -  promoter       AmpR promoter: bla
