>Addgene plasmid #110843 | pLenti-BE3RA-PGK-Puro | addgene full sequence | sequence record 287984 | Addgene Partial NGS Result
TGGTTATGGCAGCACTGCATAATTCTCTTACTGTCATGCCATCCGTAAGATGCTTTTCTGTGACTGGTGA
GTACTCAACCAAGTCATTCTGAGAATAGTGTATGCGGCGACCGAGTTGCTCTTGCCCGGCGTCAATACGG
GATAATACCGCGCCACATAGCAGAACTTTAAAAGTGCTCATCATTGGAAAACGTTCTTCGGGGCGAAAAC
TCTCAAGGATCTTACCGCTGTTGAGATCCAGTTCGATGTAACCCACTCGTGCACCCAACTGATCTTCAGC
ATCTTTTACTTTCACCAGCGTTTCTGGGTGAGCAAAAACAGGAAGGCAAAATGCCGCAAAAAAGGGAATA
AGGGCGACACGGAAATGTTGAATACTCATACTCTTCCTTTTTCAATATTATTGAAGCATTTATCAGGGTT
ATTGTCTCATGAGCGGATACATATTTGAATGTATTTAGAAAAATAAACAAATAGGGGTTCCGCGCACATT
TCCCCGAAAAGTGCCACCTAAATTGTAAGCGTTAATATTTTGTTAAAATTCGCGTTAAATTTTTGTTAAA
TCAGCTCATTTTTTAACCAATAGGCCGAAATCGGCAAAATCCCTTATAAATCAAAAGAATAGACCGAGAT
AGGGT
[37 nt withheld, positions 636-672]
AAAGAACGTGGACTCCAACGTCAAAGG
[49 nt withheld, positions 700-748]
T
[91 nt withheld, positions 750-840]
G
[124 nt withheld, positions 842-965]
CCCATTCGCCATTCAGGCTGCGCAACTGTTGGGAAGGGCGATCGGTGCGGGCCTCTTCGCTATTACGCCA
GCTGGCGAAAGGGGGATGTGCTGCAAGGCGATTAAGTTGGGTAACGCCAGGGTTTTCCCAGTCACGACGT
TGTAAAACGACGGCCAGTGAGCGCGCCTCGTTCATTCACGTTTTTGAACCCGTGGAGGACGGGCAGACTC
GCGGTGCAAATGTGTTTTACAGCGTGATGGAGCAGATGAAGATGCTCGACACGCTGCAGAACACGCAGCT
AGATTAACCCTAGAAAGATAATCATATTGTGACGTACGTTAAAGATAATCATGTGTAAAATTGACGCATG
TGTTTTATCGGTCTGTATATCGAGGTTTATTTATTAATTTGAATAGATATTAAGTTTTATTATATTTACA
CTTACATACTAATAATAAATTCAACAAACAATTTATTTATGTTTATTTATTTATTAAAAAAAACAAAAAC
TCAAAATTTCTTCTATAAAGTAACAAAACTTTTATGAGGGACAGCCCCCCCCCAAAGCCCCCAGGGATGT
AATTACGTCCCTCCCCCGCTAGGGGGCAGCAGCGAGCCGCCCGGGGCTCCGCTCCGGTCCGGCGCTCCCC
CCGCATCCCCGAGCCGGCAGCGTGCGGGGACAGCCCGGGCACGGGGAAGGTGGCACGGGATCGCTTTCCT
CTGAACGCTTCTCGCTGCTCTTTGAGCCTGCAGACACCTGGGGGGATACGGGGAAAAGGCCTCCACGGCC
GACATTGATTATTGACTAGTTATTAATAGTAATCAATTACGGGGTCATTAGTTCATAGCCCATATATGGA
GTTCCGCGTTACATAACTTACGGTAAATGGCCCGCCTGGCTGACCGCCCAACGACCCCCGCCCATTGACG
TCAATAATGACGTATGTTCCCATAGTAACGCCAATAGGGACTTTCCATTGACGTCAATGGGTGGAGTATT
TACGGTAAACTGCCCACTTGGCAGTACATCAAGTGTATCATATGCCAAGTACGCCCCCTATTGACGTCAA
TGACGGTAAATGGCCCGCCTGGCATTATGCCCAGTACATGACCTTATGGGACTTTCCTACTTGGCAGTAC
ATCTACGTATTAGTCATCGCTATTACCATGGTGATGCGGTTTTGGCAGTACATCAATGGGCGTGGATAGC
GGTTTGACTCACGGGGATTTCCAAGTCTCCACCCCATTGACGTCAATGGGAGTTTGTTTTGGCACCAAAA
TCAACGGGACTTTCCAAAATGTCGTAACAACTCCGCCCCATTGACGCAAATGGGCGGTAGGCGTGTACGG
TGGGAGGTCTATATAAGCAGCGCGTTTTGCCTGTACTGGGTCTCTCTGGTTAGACCAGATCTGAGCCTGG
GAGCTCTCTGGCTAACTAGGGAACCCACTGCTTAAGCCTCAATAAAGCTTGCCTTGAGTGCTTCAAGTAG
TGTGTGCCCGTCTGTTGTGTGACTCTGGTAACTAGAGATCCCTCAGACCCTTTTAGTCAGTGTGGAAAAT
CTCTAGCAGCATGTGAGCAAAAGGCCAGCAAAAGGCCAGGAACCGTAAAAAGGCCGCGTTGCTGGCGTTT
TTCCATAGGCTCCGCCCCCCTGACGAGCATCACAAAAATCGACGCTCAAGTCAGAGGTGGCGAAACCCGA
CAGGACTATAAAGATACCAGGCGTTTCCCCCTGGAAGCTCCCTCGTGCGCTCTCCTGTTCCGACCCTGCC
GCTTACCGGATACCTGTCCGCCTTTCTCCCTTCGGGAAGCGTGGCGCTTTCTCATAGCTCACGCTGTAGG
TATCTCAGTTCGGTGTAGGTCGTTCGCTCCAAGCTGGGCTGTGTGCACGAACCCCCCGTTCAGCCCGACC
GCTGCGCCTTATCCGGTAACTATCGTCTTGAGTCCAACCCGGTAAGACACGACTTATCGCCACTGGCAGC
AGCCACTGGTAACAGGATTAGCAGAGCGAGGTATGTAGGCGGTGCTACAGAGTTCTTGAAGTGGTGGCCT
AACTACGGCTACACTAGAAGAACAGTATTTGGTATCTGCGCTCTGCTGAAGCCAGTTACCTTCGGAAAAA
GAGTTGGTAGCTCTTGATCCGGCAAACAAACCACCGCTGGTAGCGGTGGTTTTTTTGTTTGCAAGCAGCA
GATTACGCGCAGAAAAAAAGGATCTCAAGAAGATCCTTTGATCTTTTCTACGGGGTCTGACGCTCAGTGG
AACGAAAACTCACGTTAAGGGATTTTGGTCATGAGATTATCAAAAAGGATCTTCACCTAGATCCTTTTAA
ATTAAAAATGAAGTTTTAAATCAATCTAAAGTATATATGAGTAAACTTGGTCTGACAGTTACCAATGCTT
AATCAGTGAGGCACCTATCTCAGCGATCTGTCTATTTCGTTCATCCATAGTTGCCTGACTCCCCGTCGTG
TAGATAACTACGATACGGGAGGGCTTACCATCTGGCCCCAGTGCTGCAATGATACCGCGAGACCCACGCT
CACCGGCTCCAGATTTATCAGCAATAAACCAGCCAGCCGGAAGGGCCGAGCGCAGAAGTGGTCCTGCAAC
TTTATCCGCCTCCATCCAGTCTATTAATTGTTGCCGGGAAGCTAGAGTAAGTAGTTCGCCAGTTAATAGT
TTGCGCAACGTTGTTGCCATTGCTACAGGCATCGTGGTGTCACGCTCGTCGTTTGGTATGGCTTCATTCA
GCTCCGGTTCCCAACGATCAAGGCGAGTTACATGATCCCCCATGTTGTGCAAAAAAGCGGTTAGCTCCTT
CGGTCCTCCGATCGTTGTCAGAAGTAAGTTGGCCGCAGTGTTATCACTCATGGTTATGGCAGCACTGCAT
AATTCTCTTACTGTCATGCCATCCGTAAGATGCTTTTCTGTGACTGGTGAGTACTCAACCAAGTCATTCT
GAGAATAGTGTATGCGGCGACCGAGTTGCTCTTGCCCGGCGTCAATACGGGATAATACCGCGCCACATAG
CAGAACTTTAAAAGTGCTCATCATTGGAAAACGTTCTTCGGGGCGAAAACTCTCAAGGATCTTACCGCTG
TTGAGATCCAGTTCGATGTAACCCACTCGTGCACCCAACTGATCTTCAGCATCTTTTACTTTCACCAGCG
TTTCTGGGTGAGCAAAAACAGGAAGGCAAAATGCCGCAAAAAAGGGAATAAGGGCGACACGGAAATGTTG
AATACTCATACTCTTCCTTTTTCAATATTATTGAAGCATTTATCAGGGTTATTGTCTCATGAGCGGATAC
ATATTTGAATGTATTTAGAAAAATAAACAAATAGGGGTTCCGCGCACATTTCCCCGAAAAGTGCCACCTG
ACGTCGACGGATCGGGAGATCTCCCGATCCCCTATGGTGCACTCTCAGTACAATCTGCTCTGATGCCGCA
TAGTTAAGCCAGTATCTGCTCCCTGCTTGTGTGTTGGAGGTCGCTGAGTAGTGCGCGAGCAAAATTTAAG
CTACAACAAGGCAAGGCTTGACCGACAATTGCATGAAGAATCTGCTTAGGGTTAGGCGTTTTGCGCTGCT
TCGCGATGTACGGGCCAGATATACGCGTTGACATTGATTATTGACTAGTTATTAATAGTAATCAATTACG
GGGTCATTAGTTCATAGCCCATATATGGAGTTCCGCGTTACATAACTTACGGTAAATGGCCCGCCTGGCT
GACCGCCCAACGACCCCCGCCCATTGACGTCAATAATGACGTATGTTCCCATAGTAACGCCAATAGGGAC
TTTCCATTGACGTCAATGGGTGGAGTATTTACGGTAAACTGCCCACTTGGCAGTACATCAAGTGTATCAT
ATGCCAAGTACGCCCCCTATTGACGTCAATGACGGTAAATGGCCCGCCTGGCATTATGCCCAGTACATGA
CCTTATGGGACTTTCCTACTTGGCAGTACATCTACGTATTAGTCATCGCTATTACCATGGTGATGCGGTT
TTGGCAGTACATCAATGGGCGTGGATAGCGGTTTGACTCACGGGGATTTCCAAGTCTCCACCCCATTGAC
GTCAATGGGAGTTTGTTTTGGCACCAAAATCAACGGGACTTTCCAAAATGTCGTAACAACTCCGCCCCAT
TGACGCAAATGGGCGGTAGGCGTGTACGGTGGGAGGTCTATATAAGCAGCGCGTTTTGCCTGTACTGGGT
CTCTCTGGTTAGACCAGATCTGAGCCTGGGAGCTCTCTGGCTAACTAGGGAACCCACTGCTTAAGCCTCA
ATAAAGCTTGCCTTGAGTGCTTCAAGTAGTGTGTGCCCGTCTGTTGTGTGACTCTGGTAACTAGAGATCC
CTCAGACCCTTTTAGTCAGTGTGGAAAATCTCTAGCAGTGGCGCCCGAACAGGGACTTGAAAGCGAAAGG
GAAACCAGAGGAGCTCTCTCGACGCAGGACTCGGCTTGCTGAAGCGCGCACGGCAAGAGGCGAGGGGCGG
CGACTGGTGAGTACGCCAAAAATTTTGACTAGCGGAGGCTAGAAGGAGAGAGATGGGTGCGAGAGCGTCA
GTATTAAGCGGGGGAGAATTAGATCGCGATGGGAAAAAATTCGGTTAAGGCCAGGGGGAAAGAAAAAATA
TAAATTAAAACATATAGTATGGGCAAGCAGGGAGCTAGAACGATTCGCAGTTAATCCTGGCCTGTTAGAA
ACATCAGAAGGCTGTAGACAAATACTGGGACAGCTACAACCATCCCTTCAGACAGGATCAGAAGAACTTA
GATCATTATATAATACAGTAGCAACCCTCTATTGTGTGCATCAAAGGATAGAGATAAAAGACACCAAGGA
AGCTTTAGACAAGATAGAGGAAGAGCAAAACAAAAGTAAGACCACCGCACAGCAAGCGGCCGGCCGCTGA
TCTTCAGACCTGGAGGAGGAGATATGAGGGACAATTGGAGAAGTGAATTATATAAATATAAAGTAGTAAA
AATTGAACCATTAGGAGTAGCACCCACCAAGGCAAAGAGAAGAGTGGTGCAGAGAGAAAAAAGAGCAGTG
GGAATAGGAGCTTTGTTCCTTGGGTTCTTGGGAGCAGCAGGAAGCACTATGGGCGCAGCGTCAATGACGC
TGACGGTACAGGCCAGACAATTATTGTCTGGTATAGTGCAGCAGCAGAACAATTTGCTGAGGGCTATTGA
GGCGCAACAGCATCTGTTGCAACTCACAGTCTGGGGCATCAAGCAGCTCCAGGCAAGAATCCTGGCTGTG
GAAAGATACCTAAAGGATCAACAGCTCCTGGGGATTTGGGGTTGCTCTGGAAAACTCATTTGCACCACTG
CTGTGCCTTGGAATGCTAGTTGGAGTAATAAATCTCTGGAACAGATTTGGAATCACACGACCTGGATGGA
GTGGGACAGAGAAATTAACAATTACACAAGCTTAATACACTCCTTAATTGAAGAATCGCAAAACCAGCAA
GAAAAGAATGAACAAGAATTATTGGAATTAGATAAATGGGCAAGTTTGTGGAATTGGTTTAACATAACAA
ATTGGCTGTGGTATATAAAATTATTCATAATGATAGTAGGAGGCTTGGTAGGTTTAAGAATAGTTTTTGC
TGTACTTTCTATAGTGAATAGAGTTAGGCAGGGATATTCACCATTATCGTTTCAGACCCACCTCCCAACC
CCGAGGGGACCCGACAGGCCCGAAGGAATAGAAGAAGAAGGTGGAGAGAGAGACAGAGACAGATCCATTC
GATTAGTGAACGGATCGGCACTGCGTGCGCCAATTCTGCAGACAAATGGCAGTATTCATCCACAATTTTA
AAAGAAAAGGGGGGATTGGGGGGTACAGTGCAGGGGAAAGAATAGTAGACATAATAGCAACAGACATACA
AACTAAAGAATTACAAAAACAAATTACAAAAATTCAAAATTTTCGGGTTTATTACAGGGACAGCAGAGAT
CCAGTTTGGTTAGTACCGGGCCCGGGTCGACTAGTGATCAGTGTGAGGGAGTGTAAAGCTGGTTTTCGAG
TGGCTCCAGTGCCCGTCAGTGGGCAGAGCGCACATCGCCCACAGTCCCCGAGAAGTTGGGGGGAGGGGTC
GGCAATTGAACCGGTGCCTAGAGAAGGTGGCGCGGGGTAAACTGGGAAAGTGATGTCGTGTACTGGCTCC
GCCTTTTTCCCGAGGGTGGGGGAGAACCGTATATAAGTGCAGTAGTCGCCGTGAACGTTCTTTTTCGCAA
CGGGTTTGCCGCCAGAACACAGGTGTCGTGACGCGGCTAACTCGAACGCTAGCCACCATGAGCTCAGAGA
CTGGCCCAGTGGCTGTGGACCCCACATTGAGACGGCGGATCGAGCCCCATGAGTTTGAGGTATTCTTCGA
TCCGAGAGAGCTCCGCAAGGAGACCTGCCTGCTTTACGAAATTAATTGGGGGGGCCGGCACTCCATTTGG
CGACATACATCACAGAACACTAACAAGCACGTCGAAGTCAACTTCATCGAGAAGTTCACGACAGAAAGAT
ATTTCTGTCCGAACACAAGGTGCAGCATTACCTGGTTTCTCAGCTGGAGCCCATGCGGCGAATGTAGTAG
GGCCATCACTGAATTCCTGTCAAGGTATCCCCACGTCACTCTGTTTATTTACATCGCAAGGCTGTACCAC
CACGCTGACCCCCGCAATCGACAAGGCCTGCGGGATTTGATCTCTTCAGGTGTGACTATCCAAATTATGA
CTGAGCAGGAGTCAGGATACTGCTGGAGAAACTTTGTGAATTATAGCCCGAGTAATGAAGCCCACTGGCC
TAGGTATCCCCATCTGTGGGTACGACTGTACGTTCTTGAACTGTACTGCATCATACTGGGCCTGCCTCCT
TGTCTCAACATTCTGAGAAGGAAGCAGCCACAGCTGACATTCTTTACCATCGCTCTTCAGTCTTGTCATT
ACCAGCGACTGCCCCCACACATTCTCTGGGCCACCGGGTTGAAAAGCGGCAGCGAGACTCCCGGGACCTC
AGAGTCCGCCACACCCGAAAGTGACAAGAAGTACAGCATCGGCCTGGCCATCGGCACCAACTCTGTGGGC
TGGGCCGTGATCACCGACGAGTACAAGGTGCCCAGCAAGAAATTCAAGGTGCTGGGCAACACCGACCGGC
ACAGCATCAAGAAGAACCTGATCGGAGCCCTGCTGTTCGACAGCGGCGAAACAGCCGAGGCCACCCGGCT
GAAGAGAACCGCCAGAAGAAGATACACCAGACGGAAGAACCGGATCTGCTATCTGCAAGAGATCTTCAGC
AACGAGATGGCCAAGGTGGACGACAGCTTCTTCCACAGACTGGAAGAGTCCTTCCTGGTGGAAGAGGATA
AGAAGCACGAGCGGCACCCCATCTTCGGCAACATCGTGGACGAGGTGGCCTACCACGAGAAGTACCCCAC
CATCTACCACCTGAGAAAGAAACTGGTGGACAGCACCGACAAGGCCGACCTGCGGCTGATCTATCTGGCC
CTGGCCCACATGATCAAGTTCCGGGGCCACTTCCTGATCGAGGGCGACCTGAACCCCGACAACAGCGACG
TGGACAAGCTGTTCATCCAGCTGGTGCAGACCTACAACCAGCTGTTCGAGGAAAACCCCATCAACGCCAG
CGGCGTGGACGCCAAGGCCATCCTGTCTGCCAGACTGAGCAAGAGCAGACGGCTGGAAAATCTGATCGCC
CAGCTGCCCGGCGAGAAGAAGAATGGCCTGTTCGGCAACCTGATTGCCCTGAGCCTGGGCCTGACCCCCA
ACTTCAAGAGCAACTTCGACCTGGCCGAGGATGCCAAACTGCAGCTGAGCAAGGACACCTACGACGACGA
CCTGGACAACCTGCTGGCCCAGATCGGCGACCAGTACGCCGACCTGTTTCTGGCCGCCAAGAACCTGTCC
GACGCCATCCTGCTGAGCGACATCCTGAGAGTGAACACCGAGATCACCAAGGCCCCCCTGAGCGCCTCTA
TGATCAAGAGATACGACGAGCACCACCAGGACCTGACCCTGCTGAAAGCTCTCGTGCGGCAGCAGCTGCC
TGAGAAGTACAAAGAGATTTTCTTCGACCAGAGCAAGAACGGCTACGCCGGCTACATTGACGGCGGAGCC
AGCCAGGAAGAGTTCTACAAGTTCATCAAGCCCATCCTGGAAAAGATGGACGGCACCGAGGAACTGCTCG
TGAAGCTGAACAGAGAGGACCTGCTGCGGAAGCAGCGGACCTTCGACAACGGCAGCATCCCCCACCAGAT
CCACCTGGGAGAGCTGCACGCCATTCTGCGGCGGCAGGAAGATTTTTACCCATTCCTGAAGGACAACCGG
GAAAAGATCGAGAAGATCCTGACCTTCCGCATCCCCTACTACGTGGGCCCTCTGGCCAGGGGAAACAGCA
GATTCGCCTGGATGACCAGAAAGAGCGAGGAAACCATCACCCCCTGGAACTTCGAGGAAGTGGTGGACAA
GGGCGCTTCCGCCCAGAGCTTCATCGAGCGGATGACCAACTTCGATAAGAACCTGCCCAACGAGAAGGTG
CTGCCCAAGCACAGCCTGCTGTACGAGTACTTCACCGTGTATAACGAGCTGACCAAAGTGAAATACGTGA
CCGAGGGAATGAGAAAGCCCGCCTTCCTGAGCGGCGAGCAGAAAAAGGCCATCGTGGACCTGCTGTTCAA
GACCAACCGGAAAGTGACCGTGAAGCAGCTGAAAGAGGACTACTTCAAGAAAATCGAGTGCTTCGACTCC
GTGGAAATCTCCGGCGTGGAAGATCGGTTCAACGCCTCCCTGGGCACATACCACGATCTGCTGAAAATTA
TCAAGGACAAGGACTTCCTGGACAATGAGGAAAACGAGGACATTCTGGAAGATATCGTGCTGACCCTGAC
ACTGTTTGAGGACAGAGAGATGATCGAGGAACGGCTGAAAACCTATGCCCACCTGTTCGACGACAAAGTG
ATGAAGCAGCTGAAGCGGCGGAGATACACCGGCTGGGGCAGGCTGAGCCGGAAGCTGATCAACGGCATCC
GGGACAAGCAGTCCGGCAAGACAATCCTGGATTTCCTGAAGTCCGACGGCTTCGCCAACAGAAACTTCAT
GCAGCTGATCCACGACGACAGCCTGACCTTTAAAGAGGACATCCAGAAAGCCCAGGTGTCCGGCCAGGGC
GATAGCCTGCACGAGCACATTGCCAATCTGGCCGGCAGCCCCGCCATTAAGAAGGGCATCCTGCAGACAG
TGAAGGTGGTGGACGAGCTCGTGAAAGTGATGGGCCGGCACAAGCCCGAGAACATCGTGATCGAAATGGC
CAGAGAGAACCAGACCACCCAGAAGGGACAGAAGAACAGCCGCGAGAGAATGAAGCGGATCGAAGAGGGC
ATCAAAGAGCTGGGCAGCCAGATCCTGAAAGAACACCCAGTGGAAAACACCCAGCTGCAGAACGAGAAGC
TGTACCTGTACTACCTGCAGAATGGGCGGGATATGTACGTGGACCAGGAACTGGACATCAACCGGCTGTC
CGACTACGATGTGGACCATATCGTGCCTCAGAGCTTTCTGAAGGACGACTCCATCGACAACAAGGTGCTG
ACCAGAAGCGACAAGAACCGGGGCAAGAGCGACAACGTGCCCTCCGAAGAGGTCGTGAAGAAGATGAAGA
ACTACTGGCGGCAGCTGCTGAACGCCAAGCTGATTACCCAGAGAAAGTTCGACAATCTGACCAAGGCCGA
GAGAGGCGGCCTGAGCGAACTGGATAAGGCCGGCTTCATCAAGAGACAGCTGGTGGAAACCCGGCAGATC
ACAAAGCACGTGGCACAGATCCTGGACTCCCGGATGAACACTAAGTACGACGAGAATGACAAGCTGATCC
GGGAAGTGAAAGTGATCACCCTGAAGTCCAAGCTGGTGTCCGATTTCCGGAAGGATTTCCAGTTTTACAA
AGTGCGCGAGATCAACAACTACCACCACGCCCACGACGCCTACCTGAACGCCGTCGTGGGAACCGCCCTG
ATCAAAAAGTACCCTAAGCTGGAAAGCGAGTTCGTGTACGGCGACTACAAGGTGTACGACGTGCGGAAGA
TGATCGCCAAGAGCGAGCAGGAAATCGGCAAGGCTACCGCCAAGTACTTCTTCTACAGCAACATCATGAA
CTTTTTCAAGACCGAGATTACCCTGGCCAACGGCGAGATCCGGAAGCGGCCTCTGATCGAGACAAACGGC
GAAACCGGGGAGATCGTGTGGGATAAGGGCCGGGATTTTGCCACCGTGCGGAAAGTGCTGAGCATGCCCC
AAGTGAATATCGTGAAAAAGACCGAGGTGCAGACAGGCGGCTTCAGCAAAGAGTCTATCCTGCCCAAGAG
GAACAGCGATAAGCTGATCGCCAGAAAGAAGGACTGGGACCCTAAGAAGTACGGCGGCTTCGACAGCCCC
ACCGTGGCCTATTCTGTGCTGGTGGTGGCCAAAGTGGAAAAGGGCAAGTCCAAGAAACTGAAGAGTGTGA
AAGAGCTGCTGGGGATCACCATCATGGAAAGAAGCAGCTTCGAGAAGAATCCCATCGACTTTCTGGAAGC
CAAGGGCTACAAAGAAGTGAAAAAGGACCTGATCATCAAGCTGCCTAAGTACTCCCTGTTCGAGCTGGAA
AACGGCCGGAAGAGAATGCTGGCCTCTGCCGGCGAACTGCAGAAGGGAAACGAACTGGCCCTGCCCTCCA
AATATGTGAACTTCCTGTACCTGGCCAGCCACTATGAGAAGCTGAAGGGCTCCCCCGAGGATAATGAGCA
GAAACAGCTGTTTGTGGAACAGCACAAGCACTACCTGGACGAGATCATCGAGCAGATCAGCGAGTTCTCC
AAGAGAGTGATCCTGGCCGACGCTAATCTGGACAAAGTGCTGTCCGCCTACAACAAGCACCGGGATAAGC
CCATCAGAGAGCAGGCCGAGAATATCATCCACCTGTTTACCCTGACCAATCTGGGAGCCCCTGCCGCCTT
CAAGTACTTTGACACCACCATCGACCGGAAGAGGTACACCAGCACCAAAGAGGTGCTGGACGCCACCCTG
ATCCACCAGAGCATCACCGGCCTGTACGAGACACGGATCGACCTGTCTCAGCTGGGAGGCGATTCAGGCG
GATCTACTAATCTGTCAGATATTATTGAAAAGGAGACCGGTAAGCAACTGGTTATCCAGGAATCCATCCT
CATGCTCCCAGAGGAGGTGGAAGAAGTCATTGGGAACAAGCCGGAAAGCGATATACTCGTGCACACCGCC
TACGACGAGAGCACCGACGAGAATGTCATGCTTCTGACTAGCGACGCCCCTGAATACAAGCCTTGGGCTC
TGGTCATACAGGATAGCAACGGTGAGAACAAGATTAAGATGCTCTCTGGTGGTTCTCCCAAGAAGAAGAG
GAAAGTCTAACTAGGAATCCCGAGGCCTCTACCGGGTAGGGGAGGCGCTTTTCCCAAGGCAGTCTGGAGC
ATGCGCTTTAGCAGCCCCGCTGGGCACTTGGCGCTACACAAGTGGCCTCTGGCCTCGCACACATTCCACA
TCCACCGGTAGGCGCCAACCGGCTCCGTTCTTTGGTGGCCCCTTCGCGCCACCTTCTACTCCTCCCCTAG
TCAGGAAGTTCCCCCCCGCCCCGCAGCTCGCGTCGTGCAGGACGTGACAAATGGAAGTAGCACGTCTCAC
TAGTCTCGTGCAGATGGACAGCACCGCTGAGCAATGGAAGCGGGTAGGCCTTTGGGGCAGCGGCCAATAG
CAGCTTTGCTCCTTCGCTTTCTGGGCTCAGAGGCTGGGAAGGGGTGGGTCCGGGGG
Features (pLannotate 1.2.2; 26 found; start..end, strand, type, name):
      1..379     -  CDS            AmpR (fragment): β-lactamase; bla; confers resistance to ampicillin, carbenicillin, and related antibiotics
    380..484     -  promoter       AmpR promoter: bla
    537..965     -  rep_origin     f1 ori (sequence partly withheld): f1 bacteriophage origin of replication; arrow indicates direction of (+) strand synthesis
    970..1125    -  CDS            lacZα (fragment): LacZα fragment of β-galactosidase; lacZ fragment
   1127..1246    +  CDS            B (fragment): PORTL_LAMBD - Experimental evidence at protein level: Swiss-Prot protein existence level 1. Forms the portal vertex of the capsid (PubMed:6228056, PubMed:6232391). This portal plays critical roles in head assembly, genome packaging, neck/tail attachment, and genome ejection (Probable). The portal protein multimerizes as a single ring-shaped homododecamer arranged around a central channel (PubMed:6232391). Binds to the terminase subunits to form the packaging machine (PubMed:7799432). From Escherichia phage lambda (Bacteriophage lambda).
   1736..2115    +  enhancer       CMV enhancer: human cytomegalovirus immediate early enhancer
   2116..2315    +  promoter       CMV promoter: human cytomegalovirus (CMV) immediate early promoter
   2333..2513    +  LTR            5' LTR (truncated): truncated 5' long terminal repeat (LTR) from HIV-1
   2575..3163    -  rep_origin     ori: high-copy-number ColE1/pMB1/pBR322/pUC origin of replication
   3334..4194    -  CDS            AmpR: β-lactamase; bla; confers resistance to ampicillin, carbenicillin, and related antibiotics
   4195..4299    -  promoter       AmpR promoter: bla
   4358..4410    -  misc_feature   bom (fragment): basis of mobility region from pBR322
   4565..4944    +  enhancer       CMV enhancer: human cytomegalovirus immediate early enhancer
   4945..5144    +  promoter       CMV promoter: human cytomegalovirus (CMV) immediate early promoter
   5162..5342    +  LTR            5' LTR (truncated): truncated 5' long terminal repeat (LTR) from HIV-1
   5389..5514    +  misc_feature   HIV-1 Ψ: packaging signal of human immunodeficiency virus type 1
   5498..5836    +  CDS            HIV-1 gag (fragment): gag protein from human immunodeficiency virus 1; gag
   6011..6244    +  misc_feature   RRE: The Rev response element (RRE) of HIV-1 allows for Rev-dependent mRNA export from the nucleus to the cytoplasm.
   6621..6721    +  CDS            Rev (fragment): human immunodeficiency virus 1 (HIV-1) Rev protein; rev; enhances nuclear export of unspliced and incompletely spliced viral mRNAs
   6771..6888    +  misc_feature   cPPT/CTS: central polypurine tract and central termination sequence of HIV-1
   7006..7217    +  promoter       EF-1α core promoter: core promoter for human elongation factor EF-1α
   7253..7939    +  CDS            Apobec1: ABEC1_RAT - Experimental evidence at protein level: Swiss-Prot protein existence level 1. Catalytic component of the apolipoprotein B mRNA editing enzyme complex which is responsible for the postranscriptional editing of a CAA codon for Gln to a UAA codon for stop in the APOB mRNA. May also play a role in the epigenetic regulation of gene expression by participating in DNA demethylation. From Rattus norvegicus (Rat).
   7940..7987    +  CDS            ABE(7.10) (fragment): adenine base editor comprising wild-type E. coli TadA fused to the evolved TadA*(7.10) mutant (Gaudelli et al., 2017)
   7988..12087   +  CDS            Cas9 (fragment): Cas9 (Csn1) endonuclease from the Streptococcus pyogenes Type II CRISPR/Cas system generates RNA-guided double strand breaks in DNA
  12101..12349   +  CDS            UGI: UNGI_BPPB2 - Experimental evidence at protein level: Swiss-Prot protein existence level 1. This protein binds specifically and reversibly to the host uracil-DNA glycosylase, preventing removal of uracil residues from PBS2 DNA by the host uracil-excision repair system. From Bacillus phage PBS2 (Bacteriophage PBS2).
  12409..12781   +  promoter       PGK promoter (fragment): mouse phosphoglycerate kinase 1 promoter
