[The description below was written by a language model from this plasmid's Addgene catalogue record and pLannotate feature annotations shown in this document.]
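Description:
pLenti-BE3RA-PGK-Puro is a lentiviral transfer plasmid built on the pLL3.3 backbone for constitutive expression of the codon-optimized cytosine base editor BE3RA in mammalian cells. In bacteria it is maintained through a ColE1/pUC-type origin and selected with ampicillin (AmpR under its bla promoter); the catalogue lists it as low copy. The viral portion begins with a CMV enhancer/promoter fused to a truncated HIV-1 5' LTR, which drives transcription of the genomic RNA in packaging cells. This is followed by the Ψ packaging signal with a gag fragment, the RRE for Rev-dependent nuclear export, and the cPPT/CTS element. A WPRE, which enhances transcript expression, and a downstream truncated LTR preceded by a nef fragment close the proviral cassette.

The payload is a synthetic fusion of about 5.1 kb expressed from a short EF-1α core promoter (EF1s). It consists of rat APOBEC1 cytidine deaminase, a short linker (annotated by the software as an ABE fragment, most likely a match to shared linker sequence), Streptococcus pyogenes Cas9 carrying the D10A nickase mutation, and the phage PBS2 uracil glycosylase inhibitor UGI. With a separately supplied guide RNA, which this plasmid does not encode, the arrangement allows targeted C-to-T conversion without double-strand breaks, with UGI blocking excision of the uracil intermediate. A mouse PGK promoter drives puromycin N-acetyltransferase, so transduced cells can be selected to generate populations that stably express the editor.

Two sequence records are provided. The 12,365 nt full assembly matches this architecture. The 12,781 nt partial record ends within the PGK promoter and shows duplicated backbone and CMV/LTR segments plus f1 ori and lacZα fragments, so it probably does not represent the true plasmid map.
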