Addgene plasmid #110843: pLenti-BE3RA-PGK-Puro
Purpose: Lentiviral vector for constitutive expression of BE3RA in mammalian cells (codon optimized)
Depositing lab: Lukas Dow. Depositing organization: Cornell University. Publication: Optimized base editors enable efficient editing in cells, organoids and mice. Zafra MP, Schatoff EM, Katti A, Foronda M, Breinig M, Schweitzer AY, Simon A, Han T, Goswami S, Montgomery E, Thibado J, Kastenhuber ER, Sanchez-Rivera FJ, Shi J, Vakoc CR, Lowe SW, Tschaharganeh DF, Dow LE. Nat Biotechnol. 2018 Jul 3. pii: nbt.4194. doi: 10.1038/nbt.4194. PubMed 29969439.
Backbone
  Vector backbone: pLL3.3
  Backbone size w/o insert (bp): 6054
  Vector type: Lentiviral
  Selectable markers: Puromycin
Growth in bacteria
  Bacterial resistance: Ampicillin, 100 μg/mL
  Growth temperature: 30°C
  Growth strain: NEB Stable
  Copy number: Low Copy
Gene/Insert
  Gene/Insert name: BE3RA (alt name: RA)
  Species: Synthetic
  Insert size (bp): 5130
  Mutation: D10A
  Promoter: EF1s
  Cloning method: Gibson Cloning
  Sequencing primers: 5′ TAAGTGCAGTAGTCGCCGTG; 3′ TTAAGAATACCAGTCAATCTTTC
Terms and licenses: Academic/Nonprofit Terms; Industry Terms: Not Available to Industry
How to cite: pLenti-BE3RA-PGK-Puro was a gift from Lukas Dow (Addgene plasmid # 110843 ; http://n2t.net/addgene:110843 ; RRID:Addgene_110843)
